Addgene plasmid #40911: pcDNA3.1(-)-chicken Flag-GPIba
Depositing lab: Renhao Li. Depositing organization: Emory University.
Backbone
  Vector backbone: pcDNA3.1(-)
  Backbone manufacturer: Invitrogen
  Backbone size w/o insert (bp): 5427
  Total vector size (bp): 7611
  Vector type: Mammalian Expression
  Selectable markers: Neomycin (select with G418)
Growth in bacteria
  Bacterial resistance: Ampicillin, 100 μg/mL
  Growth temperature: 37°C
  Growth strain: DH5alpha
  Copy number: High Copy
Gene/Insert
  Gene/Insert name: chicken Flag-GPIba (alt name: platelet glycoprotein Ib alpha)
  Species: G. gallus (chicken)
  Insert size (bp): 2184
  Promoter: CMV
  Tag / fusion protein: FLAG (N terminal on insert)
  Cloning method: Restriction Enzyme; 5′ cloning site NheI (unknown if destroyed); 3′ cloning site XhoI (unknown if destroyed)
  Sequencing primers: 5′ CMV-F; 3′ BGH-rev
Terms and licenses: Academic/Nonprofit Terms; Industry Terms: Not Available to Industry
Depositor comments: The GPIba insert in the plasmid was cloned from chicken blood plasma. Please note that Addgene's sequencing results differ from the depositing laboratory's predicted sequence and GenBank's predicted sequence XM_003642839. When compared to XP_003642887.1, the FLAG tag appears to be inserted at aa25, aa58-83 appear to be missing along with a few other mutations relative to the predicted reference sequence. The insertion of the FLAG tag was based on the signal peptide predictions for GPIba and the construct has been tested functionally for proper surface expression of the protein by the depositing lab.
How to cite: pcDNA3.1(-)-chicken Flag-GPIba was a gift from Renhao Li (Addgene plasmid # 40911 ; http://n2t.net/addgene:40911 ; RRID:Addgene_40911)
