[The description below was written by a language model from this plasmid's Addgene catalogue record.]
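Description:
pcDNA3.1(-)-chicken Flag-GPIba is a mammalian expression plasmid of about 7.6 kb built on the Invitrogen pcDNA3.1(-) backbone. It is maintained in E. coli as a high-copy plasmid under ampicillin selection, and it carries a neomycin resistance marker so that transfected mammalian cells can be selected with G418, for example to derive stable lines. No feature table accompanies the record, so other backbone elements are not itemised, although the use of a BGH reverse sequencing primer is consistent with the bovine growth hormone polyadenylation region that normally follows the cloning site in this vector family.

The payload is a roughly 2.2 kb cDNA encoding chicken (Gallus gallus) platelet glycoprotein Ib alpha, inserted between the NheI and XhoI sites and transcribed from the CMV immediate-early promoter. The insert was cloned from chicken blood material. A FLAG epitope is listed as N-terminal, but it is actually positioned internally at about residue 25, a placement chosen from signal peptide predictions so that the tag should remain at the N terminus of the mature protein after signal peptide cleavage and be exposed on the cell surface. The record notes that the repository's sequencing differs from both the depositor's predicted sequence and the predicted GenBank reference: residues 58 to 83 appear to be absent and a few other substitutions are present. Because the reference is itself a computational prediction, the significance of these differences is not established. The depositing laboratory reports that the construct was functionally tested and gives proper surface expression, making it suited to expressing and detecting epitope-tagged chicken GPIb alpha in transfected mammalian cells.
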