>Addgene plasmid #40911 | pcDNA3.1(-)-chicken Flag-GPIba | depositor partial sequence | sequence record 54664 | inserted chicken GPIba gene sequence
ATGGCCGTGCGGTTTCCCGCTCTGCTCCCGCTGATCCTCGCAGCCCTGCAGCCCGCAGCCGTCCCCGCAG
AGCCGCCGCCGCCCTGCCCGTGGGAGATGAACAAGGTGAAGGACATCGTGGAGGTGAACTGCACTGGGCG
GGATCTCAGCGCGGTGCCCGCCGGCCTGCCCGAGAACACGGGCATCCTGCTGCTCAACGCCAACCGCCTG
CTGTCCGTCTCCACGGCCGCCTTCCAGAAGCTGGCCGCCCTGCAGGACCTCGACCTGTCTGACAACGGCC
TGCAGGCTGTGCTCACTGAGGCCGCGCTGCCCAGCCTGAAGGAGCTGCTGCTGTCCCACAACGCGCTGGA
GGCTCTGCCCGCCCTGCAGGGCCTGCCCGCGCTCACCCGCCTGGCCCTGGCTCACAACAAGCTGCAGGCT
CTGGCTCCCGCGGCCTTCCGTGCCGTTCCGCAGCTGCAGGACCTGGACCTGCGGGGCAACGCGCTGCGGA
CACTCCCCGAGGACGCCTTCATGGGGCTGCGAGTGCTGAAGGACTTGGATCTGTCGGACAACGCCTTGGA
GGAGCTGCCCAGAGGGCTGCTGCAGGACCTGGTGACGCTGGAGACTCTGTGGCTGTCGGGGAACCGGCTC
CGCGCCCTGCCCTCCGGCTTCTTCCCCGAGGGGCACCTCTTCGCCTACGTCTTCCTCACCGAGAACCCCT
GGCACTGCGACTGCGACCTGGTCTACCTGCGCTCGTGGATCCTGGGGAACGAGGGGAGCGTCTATGAGCC
CGAGCGCGGCCTGGGGAAGACGAAGGTGGAGGTGGCCCCGGAGAAGGTGCTGTGCCAGAGCCCCTCCGAG
CACCTGCAGAAGCCCATCATCCGCTTCAAGCCCAACTGCGGCCACGTGGGGGATGCAGAAGAAGAGGAAG
AGTATGAGTACAATGATGAGGAATCGACCCCCAAACACCCTCTCGTGGCCTCCTTGTCCCCGGTGTATCC
ACCCAGCTCCGAAGAGCCCACCACCGCCCCACATACTCCTACTCAGCCTCCTCTCACAACCGTCAGTCCT
CTCCTCACCACCCTTGCTGGCCCCAGCCTTGCCCCAACCACTTTCCTTACCACCCCTCCAAGCACCGTGG
CTCCCAGCACCGCCCCTCCTGCATCCACCAGTTCCACCACCACCCCCCCCAGCACTGTGCAGCCCTCGCA
GCCCCCCAGCACTGCCACTTTTCACACCGCTCCCCGCAGCACCCCGCACACCCCCACCATCTCTCTGCCA
GCTGCTCCCAGCACCGACAGCCATCCTCAGAGCCCCCTCACCACCCTCACTGCCAGCAGCCCTCTCACAG
TGCCCATCAGAGCCTTCTCCGTCGGTCCCTCCGTGCTGCCTTCCCCCACCAACCCAGAGAGCACTTCAGT
CGCCACATCTTCACCTTCTGCTCTGATGTCACCCACACTGGTGGTCCCCAACACCACGCTTTCCATTCAC
ACCCCTACGTTGTCTGCTCCCCTGGACACCACACCCTTCCCCCACCCATCTCCTCCGCTCCGTCCTCCCC
TGCTCTGCCCGTGCTCCACTCCAGCACAGACTCCATCCGTGCTGCACTCACAGACGGGTGTGAAGGGTCT
GCCCTGGAAGCACTGGGTGCTGAACCACTGCTGCCTCCTGCGCTGGTTTCTCTACCTGGCTTGCTTGGCT
CTGCTGCTCCTATCTGTGCTGCCTTTGGCTTGCTGCCTGGTGTGGATGTGTCTGATGAGACAACATGACT
TGCTGCAGACCCAAGAGGTGCAGCATCCACTGATGAGGTGGGAGAATTCAACAGGAAGTCATACCACACA
TCTCAGCATCTTCCGAAGCCCCCGCCAACGCTCCACATTCTGTACCACCAAGGAAGTAGAGCTGTGCCCT
GAAGTTGCCACATCCCACACTTACTGCACAATTAAAGACCTGGGGGTGCAGCGCGGCCCCCCTGCAAAGT
CCTTCTGCACCACGAAGGAGCTGTGGATCCACCACAGCCCTCGGAATGCTTCATCCAATCCTTTCCCCGT
GGAGCTGACGGCCACAGAGCTCAGCTCTCTGCGGAGCCCTTCTGCTTACAGCCCGGACAGGGGGGTCAGC
GCCATCAGTGCTGTCAGAGTGAAATACGCTGCCAACACTTTGTAA
