>Addgene plasmid #40911 | pcDNA3.1(-)-chicken Flag-GPIba | addgene partial sequence | sequence record 55693 | CMV-F 5'-CGCAAATGGGCGGTAGGCGTG-3'
GAGCTCTCTGGCTAACTAGAGAACCCACTGCTTACTGGCTTATCGAAATTAATACGACTCACTATAGGGA
GACCCAAGCTGGCTAGCGCCGCCACCATGGCCGTGCGGTTTCCCGCTCTGCTCCCGCTGATCCTCGCAGC
CCTGCAGCCCGCAGCCGTCCCCGCAGAGCCGGATTACAAGGATGACGATGACAAGGGAGGAGGAGAGCCG
CCGCCGCCCTGCCCGTGGGAGATGAACAAGGTGAAGGACATCGTGGAGGTGAACTGCACCGGGCGGGATC
TCGGCGCGGTGCCCGCCGGCCTGCCCGAGGACACGGGCATCCTGCTGCTCAACGCCAACCGCCTGCTGTT
CGTCTCCACGGCCGCCTTCCAGAAGCTGGCCGCCCTGCAGGACCTCGACCTGTCTGACAACGGCCTGCAG
GCTGTGCTCACTGAGGCCGCGCTGCCCAGCCTGAAGGAGCTGCTGCTGTCCCACAACGCGCTGGAGGCTC
TGCCCGCCCTGCAGGGCCTGCCCGCGCTCACCCGCCTGGCCCTGGCTCACAACAAGCTGCAGGCTCTGGC
TCCCGCGGCCTTCCGTGTCGTTTCGCAGCTGCAGGACCTGGACCTGCGGGGCAACGCGCTGCGGACACTC
CCCGAGGACGTCTTCATGGGGCTGCGAGCGCTGAAGGACTTGGATCTGTCGGACAACGCCTTGGAGGAGC
TGCCCAGAGGGCTGCTGCAGGACCTGGTGACGCTGGAGACGCTGTGGCTGTCGGGGAACCGGCTCCGCGC
CCTGCCCTCCGGCTTCTTCCCCGAGG
